>Addgene plasmid #138022 | MYMH 15 | addgene full sequence | sequence record 274819 | Addgene NGS Result
TTGGACTCCTGTTGATAGATCCAGTAATGACCTCAGAACTCCATCTGGATTTGTTCAGAACGCTCGGTTG
CCGCCGGGCGTTTTTTATTGGTGAGAATCCAGGGGTCCCCAATAATTACGATTTAAATTGGCGAAAATGA
GACGTTGATCGGCACGTAAGAGGTTCCAACTTTCACCATAATGAAATAAGATCACTACCGGGCGTATTTT
TTGAGTTATCGAGATTTTCAGGAGCTAAGGAAGCTAAAATGGAGAAAAAAATCACTGGATATACCACCGT
TGATATATCCCAATGGCATCGTAAAGAACATTTTGAGGCATTTCAGTCAGTTGCTCAATGTACCTATAAC
CAGACCGTTCAGCTGGATATTACGGCCTTTTTAAAGACCGTAAAGAAAAATAAGCACAAGTTTTATCCGG
CCTTTATTCACATTCTTGCCCGCCTGATGAATGCTCATCCGGAATTTCGTATGGCAATGAAAGACGGTGA
GCTGGTGATATGGGATAGTGTTCACCCTTGTTACACCGTTTTCCATGAGCAAACTGAAACGTTTTCATCG
CTCTGGAGTGAATACCACGACGATTTCCGGCAGTTTCTACACATATATTCGCAAGATGTGGCGTGTTACG
GTGAAAACCTGGCCTATTTCCCTAAAGGGTTTATTGAGAATATGTTTTTCGTCTCAGCCAATCCCTGGGT
GAGTTTCACCAGTTTTGATTTAAACGTGGCCAATATGGACAACTTCTTCGCCCCCGTTTTCACCATGGGC
AAATATTATACGCAAGGCGACAAGGTGCTGATGCCGCTGGCGATTCAGGTTCATCATGCCGTTTGTGATG
GCTTCCATGTCGGCAGAATGCTTAATGAATTACAACAGTACTGCGATGAGTGGCAGGGCGGGGCGTAATT
TGACTTTTGTCCTTTTCCGCTGCATAACCCTGCTTCGGGGTCATTATAGCGATTTTTTCGGTATATCCAT
CCTTTTTCGCACGATATACAGGATTTTGCCAAAGGGTTCGTGTAGACTTTCCTTGGTGTATCCAACGGCG
TCAGCCGGGCAGGATAGGTGAAGTAGGCCCACCCGCGAGCGGGTGTTCCTTCTTCACTGTCCCTTATTCG
CACCTGGCGGTGCTCAACGGGAATCCTGCTCTGCGAGGCTGGCCGTAGGCCGGCCCTACCGGCGCGGCAG
CGTTACCCGTGTCGGCGGCTCCAACGGCTCGCCATCGTCCAGAAAACACGGCTCATCGGGCATCGGCAGG
CGCTGCTGCCCGCGCCGTTCCCATTCCTCCGTTTCGGTCAAGGCTGGCAGGTCTGGTTCCATGCCCGGAA
TGCCGGGCTGGCTGGGCGGCTCCTCGCCGGGGCCGGTCGGTAGTTGCTGCTCGCCCGGATACAGGGTCGG
GATGCGGCGCAGGTCGCCATGCCCCAACAGCGATTCGTCCTGGTCGTCGTGATCAACCACCACGGCGGCA
CTGAACACCGACAGGCGCAACTGGTCGCGGGGCTGGCCCCACGCCACGCGGTCATTGACCACGTAGGCCG
ACACGGTGCCGGGGCCGTTGAGCTTCACGACGGAGATCCAGCGCTCGGCCACCAAGTCCTTGACTGCGTA
TTGGACCGTCCGCAAAGAACGTCCGATGAGCTTGGAAAGTGTCTTCTGGCTGACCACCACGGCGTTCTGG
TGGCCCATCTGCGCCACGAGGTGATGCAGCAGCATTGCCGCCGTGGGTTTCCTCGCAATAAGCCCGGCCC
ACGCCTCATGCGCTTTGCGTTCCGTTTGCACCCAGTGACCGGGCTTGTTCTTGGCTTGAATGCCGATTTC
TCTGGACTGCGTGGCCATGCTTATCTCCATGCGGTAGGGGTGCCGCACGGTTGCGGCACCATGCGCAATC
AGCTGCAACTTTTCGGCAGCGCGACAACAATTATGCGTTGCGTAAAAGTGGCAGTCAATTACAGATTTTC
TTTAACCTACGCAATGAGCTATTGCGGGGGGTGCCGCAATGAGCTGTTGCGTACCCCCCTTTTTTAAGTT
GTTGATTTTTAAGTCTTTCGCATTTCGCCCTATATCTAGTTCTTTGGTGCCCAAAGAAGGGCACCCCTGC
GGGGTTCCCCCACGCCTTCGGCGCGGCTCCCCCTCCGGCAAAAAGTGGCCCCTCCGGGGCTTGTTGATCG
ACTGCGCGGCCTTCGGCCTTGCCCAAGGTGGCGCTGCCCCCTTGGAACCCCCGCACTCGCCGCCGTGAGG
CTCGGGGGGCAGGCGGGCGGGCTTCGCCCTTCGACTGCCCCCACTCGCATAGGCTTGGGTCGTTCCAGGC
GCGTCAAGGCCAAGCCGCTGCGCGGTCGCTGCGCGAGCCTTGACCCGCCTTCCACTTGGTGTCCAACCGG
CAAGCGAAGCGCGCAGGCCGCAGGCCGGAGGCTTTTCCCCAGAGAAAATTAAAAAAATTGATGGGGCAAG
GCCGCAGGCCGCGCAGTTGGAGCCGGTGGGTATGTGGTCGAAGGCTGGGTAGCCGGTGGGCAATCCCTGT
GGTCAAGCTCGTGGGCAGGCGCAGCCTGTCCATCAGCTTGTCCAGCAGGGTTGTCCACGGGCCGAGCGAA
GCGAGCCAGCCGGTGGCCGCTCGCGGCCATCGTCCACATATCCACGGGCTGGCAAGGGAGCGCAGCGACC
GCGCAGGGCGAAGCCCGGAGAGCAAGCCCGTAGGGGGGGCGCGCCCAGCTGTCTAGGGCGGCGGATTTGT
CCTACTCAGGAGAGCGTTCACCGACAAACAACAGATAAAACGAAAGGCCCAGTCTTTCGACTGAGCCTTT
CGTTTTATTTGATGCCTTTAATTAAAGCGGATAACAATTTCACACAGGAGAATTCGCGGCCGCTTCTAGA
GAATTGTGAGCGGATAACAATTGACATTGTGAGCGGATAACAAGATACTGAGCACATACTAGAGAAGGAG
GAGAAATACTAGATGCGTAAAGGAGAAGAACTTTTCACTGGAGTTGTCCCAATTCTTGTTGAATTAGATG
GTGATGTTAATGGGCACAAATTTTCTGTCAGTGGAGAGGGTGAAGGTGATGCAACATACGGAAAACTTAC
CCTTAAATTTATTTGCACTACTGGAAAACTACCTGTTCCATGGCCAACACTTGTCACTACTTTCGGTTAT
GGTGTTCAATGCTTTGCGAGATACCCAGATCATATGAAACAGCATGACTTTTTCAAGAGTGCCATGCCCG
AAGGTTATGTACAGGAAAGAACTATATTTTTCAAAGATGACGGGAACTACAAGACACGTGCTGAAGTCAA
GTTTGAAGGTGATACCCTTGTTAATAGAATCGAGTTAAAAGGTATTGATTTTAAAGAAGATGGAAACATT
CTTGGACACAAATTGGAATACAACTATAACTCACACAATGTATACATCATGGCAGACAAACAAAAGAATG
GAATCAAAGTTAACTTCAAAATTAGACACAACATTGAAGATGGAAGCGTTCAACTAGCAGACCATTATCA
ACAAAATACTCCAATTGGCGATGGCCCTGTCCTTTTACCAGACAACCATTACCTGTCCACACAATCTGCC
CTTTCGAAAGATCCCAACGAAAAGAGAGACCACATGGTCCTTCTTGAGTTTGTAACAGCTGCTGGGATTA
CACATGGCATGGATGAACTATACAAATAATAATACTAGAGCCAGGCATCAAATAAAACGAAAGGCTCAGT
CGAAAGACTGGGCCTTTCGTTTTATCTGTTGTTTGTCGGTGAACGCTCTCTACTAGAGTCACACTGGCTC
ACCTTCGGGTGGGCCTTTCTGCGTTTATATACTAGTAGCGGCCGCTGCAGC
Features (pLannotate 1.2.2; 14 found; start..end, strand, type, name):
      4..98      +  terminator     lambda t0 terminator: transcription terminator from phage lambda
    146..248     +  promoter       cat promoter: promoter of the E. coli cat gene encoding chloramphenicol acetyltransferase
    249..905     +  CDS            cat: CAT_ECOLX - Experimental evidence at protein level: Swiss-Prot protein existence level 1. This enzyme is an effector of chloramphenicol resistance in bacteria. From Escherichia coli. This protein is used as a marker in many commonly used cloning vectors, such as pACYC184.
   1057..1165    +  oriT           oriT: incP origin of transfer
   1176..1838    -  CDS            pBBR1 Rep: replication protein for the broad-host-range plasmid pBBR1 from Bordetella bronchiseptica
   1839..2610    -  rep_origin     pBBR1 oriV: replication origin of the broad-host-range plasmid pBBR1 from Bordetella bronchiseptica; requires the pBBR1 Rep protein for replication
   2725..2811    -  terminator     rrnB T1 terminator: Escherichia coli rrnB; transcription terminator T1 from the E. coli rrnB gene
   2850..2871    +  misc_feature   BioBrick prefix: BioBrick prefix for parts that do not start with "ATG"
   2874..2890    +  protein_bind   lac operator: The lac repressor binds to the lac operator to inhibit transcription in E. coli. This inhibition can be relieved by adding lactose or isopropyl-β-D-thiogalactopyranoside (IPTG). lac repressor encoded by lacI
   2897..2913    +  protein_bind   lac operator: The lac repressor binds to the lac operator to inhibit transcription in E. coli. This inhibition can be relieved by adding lactose or isopropyl-β-D-thiogalactopyranoside (IPTG). lac repressor encoded by lacI
   2953..3666    +  CDS            hfriFP: hfriFP is a fluorescent protein published in 2013, derived from Herbaspirillum frisingense.
   3689..3760    +  terminator     rrnB T1 terminator: transcription terminator T1 from the E. coli rrnB gene
   3776..3803    +  terminator     T7Te terminator: phage T7 early transcription terminator
   3810..3830    +  misc_feature   BioBrick suffix: universal suffix for all parts
