[The description below was written by a language model from this plasmid's Addgene catalogue record and pLannotate feature annotations shown in this document.]
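Description:
MYMH 15 is a small (about 3.8 kb) broad-host-range bacterial expression plasmid built on the pSEVA-331Bb backbone, part of a synthetic biology toolkit developed for controlling gene expression in Acetobacteraceae. It replicates through the pBBR1 oriV together with its cognate pBBR1 Rep protein, a system from Bordetella bronchiseptica that functions in many Gram-negative species. An incP oriT allows conjugative mobilisation into recipient bacteria when transfer functions are supplied in trans. Selection is by chloramphenicol, conferred by the cat gene under its own promoter. The catalogue lists the plasmid as high copy and maintained in DH5alpha. A lambda t0 terminator and an rrnB T1 terminator flank the backbone modules and insulate them from the cargo region.

The cargo sits between a BioBrick prefix and suffix, reflecting the BioBrick-compatible form of the SEVA vector. It consists of a promoter region containing two lac operator sites, a ribosome binding site variant designated 3AG, a fluorescent reporter open reading frame of roughly 0.7 kb, and a double terminator (rrnB T1 followed by T7Te). The promoter itself is not annotated or named in the record, and no lacI gene appears in the feature table, so any repression would depend on the host. The catalogue describes the reporter as GFP. The automated annotation instead labelled the coding sequence hfriFP, probably a best-match call by the annotation tool, and the exact GFP variant is not stated. The depositor notes that this RBS variant gives high expression. The plasmid serves as one member of an RBS series in which fluorescence reports translation initiation strength, which helps users choose parts for tuning protein output.
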