Addgene plasmid #138022: MYMH 15
Purpose: Encodes Ribosome Binding Site (RBS) variant using GFP as a reporter gene
Depositing lab: Meng How Tan. Depositing organization: Nanyang Technological University. Publication: An Expanded Synthetic Biology Toolkit for Gene Expression Control in Acetobacteraceae. Teh MY, Ooi KH, Danny Teo SX, Bin Mansoor ME, Shaun Lim WZ, Tan MH. ACS Synth Biol. 2019 Apr 19;8(4):708-723. doi: 10.1021/acssynbio.8b00168. Epub 2019 Mar 22. PubMed 30865830.
Backbone
  Vector backbone: pSEVA-331Bb
  Vector type: Bacterial Expression
Growth in bacteria
  Bacterial resistance: Chloramphenicol, 25 μg/mL
  Growth temperature: 37°C
  Growth strain: DH5alpha
  Copy number: High Copy
Gene/Insert
  Gene/Insert name: pSEVA-331Bb-3AG-GFP
  Species: Synthetic
  Mutation: AAG GAG GAG AAA
  Cloning method: Restriction Enzyme; 5′ cloning site Unknown (unknown if destroyed)
Terms and licenses: Academic/Nonprofit Terms; Industry Terms: Not Available to Industry
Depositor comments: High expression
How to cite: MYMH 15 was a gift from Meng How Tan (Addgene plasmid # 138022 ; http://n2t.net/addgene:138022 ; RRID:Addgene_138022)
